>Addgene plasmid #156856 | pD649-HAsp-LILRA2-Fc(DAPA)-AviTag-6xHis | depositor full sequence | sequence record 302821 | Full Sequence
TTTCAATATTATTGAAGCATTTATCAGGGTTATTGTCTCATGAGCGGATACATATTTGAATGTATTTAGA
AAAATAAACAAATAGGGGTCAGTGTTACAACCAATTAACCAATTCTGAACATTATCGCGAGCCCATTTAT
ACCTGAATATGGCTCATAACACCCCTTGCTCATGACCAAAATCCCTTAACGTGAGTTACGCGCGCGTCGT
TCCACTGAGCGTCAGACCCCGTAGAAAAGATCAAAGGATCTTCTTGAGATCCTTTTTTTCTGCGCGTAAT
CTGCTGCTTGCAAACAAAAAAACCACCGCTACCAGCGGTGGTTTGTTTGCCGGATCAAGAGCTACCAACT
CTTTTTCCGAAGGTAACTGGCTTCAGCAGAGCGCAGATACCAAATACTGTTCTTCTAGTGTAGCCGTAGT
TAGCCCACCACTTCAAGAACTCTGTAGCACCGCCTACATACCTCGCTCTGCTAATCCTGTTACCAGTGGC
TGCTGCCAGTGGCGATAAGTCGTGTCTTACCGGGTTGGACTCAAGACGATAGTTACCGGATAAGGCGCAG
CGGTCGGGCTGAACGGGGGGTTCGTGCACACAGCCCAGCTTGGAGCGAACGACCTACACCGAACTGAGAT
ACCTACAGCGTGAGCTATGAGAAAGCGCCACGCTTCCCGAAGGGAGAAAGGCGGACAGGTATCCGGTAAG
CGGCAGGGTCGGAACAGGAGAGCGCACGAGGGAGCTTCCAGGGGGAAACGCCTGGTATCTTTATAGTCCT
GTCGGGTTTCGCCACCTCTGACTTGAGCGTCGATTTTTGTGATGCTCGTCAGGGGGGCGGAGCCTATGGA
AAAACGCCAGCAACGCGGCCTTTTTACGGTTCCTGGCCTTTTGCTGGCCTTTTGCTCACATGTTCTTTCC
TGCGTTATCCCCTGATTCTGTGGATAACCGTATTACCGCCTTTGAGTGAGCTGATACCGCTCGCCGCAGC
CGAACGACCGAGCGCAGCGAGTCAGTGAGCGAGGAAGCGGAAGGCGAGAGTAGGGAACTGCCAGGCATCA
AACTAAGCAGAAGGCCCCTGACGGATGGCCTTTTTGCGTTTCTACAAACTCTTTCTGTGTTGTAAAACGA
CGGCCAGTCTTAAGCTCGGGCCCCCTGGGCGGTTCTGATAACGAGTAATCGTTAATCCGCAAATAACGTA
AAAACCCGCTTCGGCGGGTTTTTTTATGGGGGGAGTTTAGGGAAAGAGCATTTGTCAGAATATTTAAGGG
CGCCTGTCACTTTGCTTGATATATGAGAATTATTTAACCTTATAAATGAGAAAAAAGCAACGCACTTTAA
ATAAGATACGTTGCTTTTTCGATTGATGAACACCTATAATTAAACTATTCATCTATTATTTATGATTTTT
TGTATATACAATATTTCTAGTTTGTTAAAGAGAATTAAGAAAATAAATCTCGAAAATAATAAAGGGAAAA
TCAGTTTTTGATATCAAAATTATACATGTCAACGATAATACAAAATATAATACAAACTATAAGATGTTAT
CAGTATTTATTATCATTTAGAATAAATTTTGTGTCGCCCTTAATTGTGAGCGGATAACAATTACGAGCTT
CATGCACAGTGGCGTTGACTCAATATTGGCCATTAGCCATATTATTCATTGGTTATATAGCATAAATCAA
TATTGGCTATTGGCCATTGCATACGTTGTATCTATATCATAATATGTACATTTATATTGGCTCATGTCCA
ATATGACCGCCATGTTGGCATTGATTATTGACTAGTTATTAATAGTAATCAATTACGGGGTCATTAGTTC
ATAGCCCATATATGGAGTTCCGCGTTACATAACTTACGGTAAATGGCCCGCCTGGCTGACCGCCCAACGA
CCCCCGCCCATTGACGTCAATAATGACGTATGTTCCCATAGTAACGCCAATAGGGACTTTCCATTGACGT
CAATGGGTGGAGTATTTACGGTAAACTGCCCACTTGGCAGTACATCAAGTGTATCATATGCCAAGTACGC
CCCCTATTGACGTCAATGACGGTAAATGGCCCGCCTGGCATTATGCCCAGTACATGACCTTATGGGACTT
TCCTACTTGGCAGTACATCTACGTATTAGTCATCGCTATTACCATGGTGATGCGGTTTTGGCAGTACATC
AATGGGCGTGGATAGCGGTTTGACTCACGGGGATTTCCAAGTCTCCACCCCATTGACGTCAATGGGAGTT
TGTTTTGGCACCAAAATCAACGGGACTTTCCAAAATGTCGTAACAACTCCGCCCCATTGACGCAAATGGG
CGGTAGGCGTGTACGGTGGGAGGTCTATATAAGCAGAGCTCGTTTAGTGAACCGTCAGATCGCCTGGAGA
CGCCATCCACGCTGTTTTGACCTCCATAGAAGACACCGGGACCGATCCAGCCTCCGCGGCCGGGAACGGT
GCATTGGAACGCGGATTCCCCGTGCCAAGAGTGACGTAAGTACCGCCTATAGAGTCTATAGGCCCACCCC
CTTGGCTTCGTTAGAACGCGGCTACAATTAATACATAACCTTATGTATCATACACATACGATTTAGGTGA
CACTATAGAATAACATCCACTTTGCCTTTCTCTCCACAGGTGTCCACTCCCAGGTCCAACTGCACCTCGG
TTCTATCGAAAACGCGCCTGCTAGCGCCACCATGAAGACCATCATTGCCCTGAGCTACATCTTCTGCCTG
GTGTTCGCTGCGGCCGCCGGACATCTTCCTAAACCTACACTGTGGGCCGAGCCTGGCAGCGTGATCATTC
AGGGATCTCCCGTGACACTGAGATGCCAGGGTTCTCTGCAGGCCGAGGAATACCACCTGTACAGAGAGAA
CAAGAGCGCCAGCTGGGTCCGACGGATTCAAGAGCCAGGCAAGAACGGACAGTTCCCCATTCCTAGCATC
ACCTGGGAGCACGCCGGCAGATACCACTGCCAGTACTACAGCCACAACCACAGCAGCGAGTACAGCGACC
CTCTGGAACTGGTGGTCACAGGCGCCTACAGCAAGCCTACTCTGTCTGCCCTGCCTTCTCCTGTGGTTAC
CCTCGGCGGAAATGTGACCCTGCAGTGTGTGTCCCAGGTGGCCTTCGATGGCTTCATCCTGTGCAAAGAA
GGCGAGGACGAGCACCCTCAGAGACTGAACTCTCACTCTCACGCCAGAGGCTGGTCCTGGGCCATCTTTT
CTGTGGGCCCTGTGTCTCCTAGCCGGCGGTGGTCTTACAGATGCTACGCCTACGACAGCAACAGCCCCTA
CGTTTGGAGCCTGCCTAGCGATCTGCTGGAACTGCTTGTGCCTGGCGTGTCCAAGAAACCCAGCCTGTCT
GTTCAGCCCGGACCTATGGTTGCCCCTGGCGAATCTCTGACTCTGCAGTGCGTTAGCGACGTGGGCTACG
ACAGATTCGTGCTCTACAAAGAGGGCGAGAGAGACTTCCTGCAGAGGCCTGGATGGCAGCCTCAAGCTGG
ACTGAGCCAGGCCAATTTCACCCTGGGACCAGTGTCTCCATCTCACGGCGGCCAGTACAGATGTTACAGC
GCCCACAATCTGTCCAGCGAGTGGTCCGCTCCTTCCGATCCTCTGGACATCCTGATCACCGGCCAGTTCT
ACGACAGGCCTTCTCTGAGTGTGCAGCCCGTGCCTACAGTGGCCCCTGGCAAAAATGTCACACTGCTGTG
CCAGAGCAGAGGCCAGTTCCACACCTTTCTGCTGACAAAAGAAGGTGCCGGCCATCCTCCACTGCACCTG
AGATCTGAACATCAGGCCCAGCAGAACCAGGCCGAGTTCAGAATGGGACCTGTGACATCTGCCCATGTGG
GCACCTACAGGTGCTACAGCAGCCTGAGCAGCAACCCCTACCTGCTGTCTCTGCCAAGCGATCCTCTCGA
GCTGGTTGTGTCTGAGGCCGCCGAAACACTGAGCCCCAGCCAGAACAAGACCGACAGCACCACAACAAGC
CTGGGACAGCACCCACAGGACTACACCGTGGAAAATGGCGCGCCGGGCGGCGACAAGACCCACACCTGCC
CCCCCTGCCCAGCTCCAGAACTGCTGGGAGGGCCTTCCGTGTTCCTGTTCCCCCCCAAGCCCAAGGACAC
CCTGATGATCAGCAGGACCCCCGAGGTGACCTGCGTGGTGGTGGCCGTGTCCCACGAGGACCCAGAGGTG
AAGTTCAACTGGTACGTGGACGGCGTGGAGGTGCACAACGCCAAGACCAAGCCCAGAGAGGAGCAGTACA
ACAGCACCTACAGGGTGGTGTCCGTGCTGACCGTGCTGCACCAGGACTGGCTGAACGGCAAAGAATACAA
GTGCAAAGTCTCCAACAAGGCCCTGGCTGCCCCAATCGAAAAGACAATCAGCAAGGCCAAGGGCCAGCCA
CGGGAGCCCCAGGTGTACACCCTGCCCCCCAGCCGGGAGGAGATGACCAAGAACCAGGTGTCCCTGACCT
GTCTGGTGAAGGGCTTCTACCCCAGCGATATCGCCGTGGAGTGGGAGAGCAACGGCCAGCCCGAGAACAA
CTACAAGACCACCCCCCCAGTGCTGGACAGCGACGGCAGCTTCTTCCTGTACAGCAAGCTGACCGTGGAC
AAGTCCAGGTGGCAGCAGGGCAACGTGTTCAGCTGCAGCGTGATGCACGAGGCCCTGCACAACCACTACA
CCCAGAAGTCCCTGAGCCTGAGCCCCGGCGGCAGCGGTCTTAATGATATTTTCGAGGCTCAGAAGATTGA
GTGGCATGAACACCACCACCATCACCACTAAGGCCGGCCTGTAGTCACTGGCACAACGCGTTACCCGGTA
AGCCAATCGGGTATACACGGTCGTCATACTGCAGACAGGGTTCTTCTACTTTGCAAGATAGTCTTGAGTA
GTAAAATAAATAGATAGAGAAAATCAGCCTCGACTGTGCCTTCTAGTTGCCAGCCATCTGTTGTTTGCCC
CTCCCCCGTGCCTTCCTTGACCCTGGAAGGTGCCACTCCCACTGTCCTTTCCTAATAAAATGAGGAAATT
GCATCACAACACTCAACCCTATCTCGGTCTATTCTTTTGATTTATAAGGGATTTTGCCGATTTCGGCCTA
TTGGTTAAAAAATGAGCTGATTTAACAAAAATTTAACGCGAATTAATTCTGTGGAATGTGTGTCAGTTAG
GGTGTGGAAAGTCCCCAGGCTCCCCAGCAGGCAGAAGTATGCAAAGCATGCATCTCAATTAGTCAGCAAC
CAGGTGTGGAAAGTCCCCAGGCTCCCCAGCAGGCAGAAGTATGCAAAGCATGCATCTCAATTAGTCAGCA
ACCATAGTCCCGCCCCTAACTCCGCCCATCCCGCCCCTAACTCCGCCCAGTTCCGCCCATTCTCCGCCCC
ATGGCTGACTAATTTTTTTTATTTATGCAGAGGCCGAGGCCGCCTCTGCCTCTGAGCTATTCCAGAAGTA
GTGAGGAGGCTTTTTTGGAGGCCTAGGCTTTTGCAAAAAGCTCCCGGGAGCTTGTATATCCATTTTCGGA
TCTGATCAGCACGTGTTGACAATTAATCATCGGCATAGTATATCGGCATAGTATAATACGACAAGGTGAG
GAACTAAACCATGACCGAGTACAAGCCCACGGTGCGCCTCGCCACCCGCGACGACGTCCCCAGGGCCGTA
CGCACCCTCGCCGCCGCGTTCGCCGACTACCCCGCCACGCGCCACACCGTCGATCCGGACCGCCACATCG
AGCGGGTCACCGAGCTGCAAGAACTCTTCCTCACGCGCGTCGGGCTCGACATCGGCAAGGTGTGGGTCGC
GGACGACGGCGCCGCGGTGGCGGTCTGGACCACGCCGGAGAGCGTCGAAGCGGGGGCGGTGTTCGCCGAG
ATCGGCCCGCGCATGGCCGAGTTGAGCGGTTCCCGGCTGGCCGCGCAGCAACAGATGGAAGGCCTCCTGG
CGCCGCACCGGCCCAAGGAGCCCGCGTGGTTCCTGGCCACCGTCGGCGTCTCGCCCGACCACCAGGGCAA
GGGTCTGGGCAGCGCCGTCGTGCTCCCCGGAGTGGAGGCGGCCGAGCGCGCCGGGGTGCCCGCCTTCCTG
GAGACATCCGCGCCCCGCAACCTCCCCTTCTACGAGCGGCTCGGCTTCACCGTCACCGCCGACGTCGAGG
TGCCCGAAGGACCGCGCACCTGGTGCATGACCCGCAAGCCCGGTGCCTGACACGTGCTACGAGATTTCGA
TTCCACCGCCGCCTTCTATGAAAGGTTGGGCTTCGGAATCGTTTTCCGGGACGCCGGCTGGATGATCCTC
CAGCGCGGGGATCTCATGCTGGAGTTCTTCGCCCACCCCAACTTGTTTATTGCAGCTTATAATGGTTACA
AATAAAGCAATAGCATCACAAATTTCACAAATAAAGCATTTTTTTCACTGCATTCTAGTTGTGGTTTGTC
CAAACTCATCAATGTATCTTATCATGTCTGTATACCGTCGACCTCTAGCTAGAGCTTGGCGTAATCATGG
TCATTACCAATGCTTAATCAGTGAGGCACCTATCTCAGCGATCTGTCTATTTCGTTCATCCATAGTTGCC
TGACTCCCCGTCGTGTAGATAACTACGATACGGGAGGGCTTACCATCTGGCCCCAGCGCTGCGATGATAC
CGCGAGAACCACGCTCACCGGCTCCGGATTTATCAGCAATAAACCAGCCAGCCGGAAGGGCCGAGCGCAG
AAGTGGTCCTGCAACTTTATCCGCCTCCATCCAGTCTATTAATTGTTGCCGGGAAGCTAGAGTAAGTAGT
TCGCCAGTTAATAGTTTGCGCAACGTTGTTGCCATCGCTACAGGCATCGTGGTGTCACGCTCGTCGTTTG
GTATGGCTTCATTCAGCTCCGGTTCCCAACGATCAAGGCGAGTTACATGATCCCCCATGTTGTGCAAAAA
AGCGGTTAGCTCCTTCGGTCCTCCGATCGTTGTCAGAAGTAAGTTGGCCGCAGTGTTATCACTCATGGTT
ATGGCAGCACTGCATAATTCTCTTACTGTCATGCCATCCGTAAGATGCTTTTCTGTGACTGGTGAGTACT
CAACCAAGTCATTCTGAGAATAGTGTATGCGGCGACCGAGTTGCTCTTGCCCGGCGTCAATACGGGATAA
TACCGCGCCACATAGCAGAACTTTAAAAGTGCTCATCATTGGAAAACGTTCTTCGGGGCGAAAACTCTCA
AGGATCTTACCGCTGTTGAGATCCAGTTCGATGTAACCCACTCGTGCACCCAACTGATCTTCAGCATCTT
TTACTTTCACCAGCGTTTCTGGGTGAGCAAAAACAGGAAGGCAAAATGCCGCAAAAAAGGGAATAAGGGC
GACACGGAAATGTTGAATACTCATATTCTTCCTT
Features (pLannotate 1.2.2; 21 found; start..end, strand, type, name):
    119..143     -  CDS            KanR (fragment): aminoglycoside phosphotransferase; aph(3')-Ia; confers resistance to kanamycin
    254..842     +  rep_origin     ori: high-copy-number ColE1/pMB1/pBR322/pUC origin of replication
   1067..1084    +  terminator     rrnB T2 terminator (fragment): transcription terminator T2 from the E. coli rrnB gene
   1109..1128    -  CDS            lacZα (fragment): LacZα fragment of β-galactosidase; lacZ fragment
   1584..1600    +  protein_bind   lac operator: The lac repressor binds to the lac operator to inhibit transcription in E. coli. This inhibition can be relieved by adding lactose or isopropyl-β-D-thiogalactopyranoside (IPTG). lac repressor encoded by lacI
   1843..2146    +  enhancer       CMV enhancer: human cytomegalovirus immediate early enhancer
   2147..2350    +  promoter       CMV promoter: human cytomegalovirus (CMV) immediate early promoter
   2486..2529    +  intron         CMV intron (fragment): modified intron A from human cytomegalovirus
   2581..2599    +  promoter       SP6 promoter: promoter for bacteriophage SP6 RNA polymerase
   2603..2640    +  CDS            IgH signal sequence (fragment): signal sequence from the mouse immunoglobulin heavy chain variable region
   2746..4026    +  CDS            LILRA2 (fragment): LIRA2_HUMAN - Also known as ILT1, LIR7. Experimental evidence at protein level: Swiss-Prot protein existence level 1. Part of the innate immune responses against microbial infection (PubMed:12529506, PubMed:27572839). Specifically recognizes a set of N-terminally truncated immunoglobulins that are produced via cleavage by proteases from a range of pathogenic bacteria and fungi, including L.pneumophila, M.hyorhinis, S.pneumoniae, S.aureus and C.albicans (PubMed:27572839). Recognizes epitopes that are in part in the variable region of the immunoglobulin light chains, but requires also the consta
   3955..4719    +  CDS            IGHG2 (fragment): IGHG2_HUMAN - Experimental evidence at protein level: Swiss-Prot protein existence level 1. Constant region of immunoglobulin heavy chains. Immunoglobulins, also known as antibodies, are membrane-bound or secreted glycoproteins produced by B lymphocytes. In the recognition phase of humoral immunity, the membrane-bound immunoglobulins serve as receptors which, upon binding of a specific antigen, trigger the clonal expansion and differentiation of B lymphocytes into immunoglobulins- secreting plasma cells. Secreted immunoglobulins mediate the effector phase of humoral immunity, which results in
   4934..5045    +  polyA_signal   bGH poly(A) signal: bovine growth hormone polyadenylation signal
   5046..5154    +  rep_origin     f1 ori (fragment): f1 bacteriophage origin of replication; arrow indicates direction of (+) strand synthesis
   5168..5497    +  promoter       SV40 promoter: SV40 enhancer and early promoter
   5545..5592    +  promoter       EM7 promoter: synthetic bacterial promoter&nbsp
   5611..6210    +  CDS            PuroR (fragment): puromycin N-acetyltransferase; pac from Streptomyces; confers resistance to puromycin
   6220..6345    +  CDS            ble (fragment): BLE_KLEPN - Experimental evidence at protein level: Swiss-Prot protein existence level 1. Binding protein with a strong affinity to the bleomycin family of antibiotics. Binds to CL990; an antimitotic-antibiotic compound. From Klebsiella pneumoniae.
   6340..6461    +  polyA_signal   SV40 poly(A) signal: SV40 polyadenylation signal
   6514..7374    -  CDS            AmpR: β-lactamase; bla; confers resistance to ampicillin, carbenicillin, and related antibiotics
   7377..89      -  promoter       AmpR promoter (fragment) (across the origin): bla
