[The description below was written by a language model from this plasmid's Addgene catalogue record and pLannotate feature annotations shown in this document.]
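Description:
pD649-HAsp-LILRA2-Fc(DAPA)-AviTag-6xHis is a mammalian expression plasmid built on the pD649 backbone for producing a secreted, soluble form of the extracellular domain of human LILRA2 (also known as ILT1, LIR-7 or CD85H), an innate immune receptor of the immunoglobulin superfamily. It is maintained in E. coli as a high-copy plasmid through a ColE1/pUC-type origin and selected with ampicillin via the β-lactamase gene. The annotated 7,384 nt sequence also carries an SV40 early promoter/EM7 promoter cassette driving a puromycin N-acetyltransferase gene followed by an SV40 poly(A) signal, which would allow puromycin selection in mammalian cells. Short remnants of KanR, lacZα, ble and the f1 origin appear to be non-functional fragments.

Expression is driven by the CMV enhancer and immediate-early promoter, followed by a fragment of CMV intron A and an SP6 promoter just upstream of the coding region. The open reading frame begins with a signal peptide, named HAsp in the construct title and detected by the annotation software as resembling an IgH signal sequence. This directs the product into the secretory pathway. The LILRA2 ectodomain, cloned between retained NotI and AscI sites, is fused at its C terminus to a human IgG Fc region, an AviTag and a 6xHis tag, and transcription ends at a bGH poly(A) signal. The Fc carries the D265A and P329A (DAPA) substitutions, which are generally used to reduce Fc effector binding. The Fc dimerises the ectodomain, the AviTag allows site-specific biotinylation, and the His tag supports metal-affinity purification. The plasmid belongs to a collection made for screening protein–protein interactions among human IgSF cell-surface proteins. The depositor notes that some members of the collection may carry an IS4-like transposase insertion upstream of the CMV promoter.
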