Addgene plasmid #156856: pD649-HAsp-LILRA2-Fc(DAPA)-AviTag-6xHis
Purpose: Mammalian expression of cell-surface protein extracellular domain fused to Fc(DAPA)-Avi-6xHis. Protein is secreted from cells.
Depositing lab: Chris Garcia. Depositing organization: Stanford University. Publication: A Human IgSF Cell-Surface Interactome Reveals a Complex Network of Protein-Protein Interactions. Wojtowicz WM, Vielmetter J, Fernandes RA, Siepe DH, Eastman CL, Chisholm GB, Cox S, Klock H, Anderson PW, Rue SM, Miller JJ, Glaser SM, Bragstad ML, Vance J, Lam AW, Lesley SA, Zinn K, Garcia KC. Cell. 2020 Aug 20;182(4):1027-1043.e17. doi: 10.1016/j.cell.2020.07.025. PubMed 32822567.
Backbone
  Vector backbone: pD649
  Backbone size w/o insert (bp): 6106
  Vector type: Mammalian Expression
Growth in bacteria
  Bacterial resistance: Ampicillin, 100 μg/mL
  Growth temperature: 37°C
  Growth strain: DH5alpha
  Copy number: High Copy
Gene/Insert
  Gene/Insert name: LILRA2 (alt name: LIRA2)
  Species: H. sapiens (human)
  Insert size (bp): 1278
  Mutation: Fc region of human IgG contains D265A and P329A mutations (DAPA)
  Entrez Gene: LILRA2 (a.k.a. CD85H, ILT1, LIR-7, LIR7)
  Promoter: CMV/SP6
  Tag / fusion protein: Fc(DAPA)-AviTag-6xHis (C terminal on backbone)
  Cloning method: Restriction Enzyme; 5′ cloning site GCGGCCGC (not destroyed); 3′ cloning site GGCGCGCC (not destroyed)
  Sequencing primers: 5′ ATTTAGGTGACACTATAG; 3′ CACGTACCAGTTGAACTTCACC
Resource information
  A portion of this plasmid was derived from a plasmid made by: synthesis by ThermoFisher
Terms and licenses: Academic/Nonprofit Terms; Industry Terms: Not Available to Industry
Depositor comments: Some plasmids in this collection may have an IS4-like element ISVsa5 family transposase upstream of the CMV promoter.
How to cite: pD649-HAsp-LILRA2-Fc(DAPA)-AviTag-6xHis was a gift from Chris Garcia (Addgene plasmid # 156856 ; http://n2t.net/addgene:156856 ; RRID:Addgene_156856)
