>Addgene plasmid #156856 | pD649-HAsp-LILRA2-Fc(DAPA)-AviTag-6xHis | depositor partial sequence | sequence record 302822 | insert (extracellular domain)
GGACATCTTCCTAAACCTACACTGTGGGCCGAGCCTGGCAGCGTGATCATTCAGGGATCTCCCGTGACAC
TGAGATGCCAGGGTTCTCTGCAGGCCGAGGAATACCACCTGTACAGAGAGAACAAGAGCGCCAGCTGGGT
CCGACGGATTCAAGAGCCAGGCAAGAACGGACAGTTCCCCATTCCTAGCATCACCTGGGAGCACGCCGGC
AGATACCACTGCCAGTACTACAGCCACAACCACAGCAGCGAGTACAGCGACCCTCTGGAACTGGTGGTCA
CAGGCGCCTACAGCAAGCCTACTCTGTCTGCCCTGCCTTCTCCTGTGGTTACCCTCGGCGGAAATGTGAC
CCTGCAGTGTGTGTCCCAGGTGGCCTTCGATGGCTTCATCCTGTGCAAAGAAGGCGAGGACGAGCACCCT
CAGAGACTGAACTCTCACTCTCACGCCAGAGGCTGGTCCTGGGCCATCTTTTCTGTGGGCCCTGTGTCTC
CTAGCCGGCGGTGGTCTTACAGATGCTACGCCTACGACAGCAACAGCCCCTACGTTTGGAGCCTGCCTAG
CGATCTGCTGGAACTGCTTGTGCCTGGCGTGTCCAAGAAACCCAGCCTGTCTGTTCAGCCCGGACCTATG
GTTGCCCCTGGCGAATCTCTGACTCTGCAGTGCGTTAGCGACGTGGGCTACGACAGATTCGTGCTCTACA
AAGAGGGCGAGAGAGACTTCCTGCAGAGGCCTGGATGGCAGCCTCAAGCTGGACTGAGCCAGGCCAATTT
CACCCTGGGACCAGTGTCTCCATCTCACGGCGGCCAGTACAGATGTTACAGCGCCCACAATCTGTCCAGC
GAGTGGTCCGCTCCTTCCGATCCTCTGGACATCCTGATCACCGGCCAGTTCTACGACAGGCCTTCTCTGA
GTGTGCAGCCCGTGCCTACAGTGGCCCCTGGCAAAAATGTCACACTGCTGTGCCAGAGCAGAGGCCAGTT
CCACACCTTTCTGCTGACAAAAGAAGGTGCCGGCCATCCTCCACTGCACCTGAGATCTGAACATCAGGCC
CAGCAGAACCAGGCCGAGTTCAGAATGGGACCTGTGACATCTGCCCATGTGGGCACCTACAGGTGCTACA
GCAGCCTGAGCAGCAACCCCTACCTGCTGTCTCTGCCAAGCGATCCTCTCGAGCTGGTTGTGTCTGAGGC
CGCCGAAACACTGAGCCCCAGCCAGAACAAGACCGACAGCACCACAACAAGCCTGGGACAGCACCCACAG
GACTACACCGTGGAAAAT
